Addgene plasmid #143393: TFORF0321
Purpose: Lentiviral vector for overexpressing transcription factor ORFs with unique 24-bp barcodes. Barcodes facilitate identification of transcription factors in pooled screens.
Depositing lab: Feng Zhang. Depositing organization: Broad Institute. Publication: A transcription factor atlas of directed differentiation. Joung J, Ma S, Tay T, Geiger-Schuller KR, Kirchgatterer PC, Verdine VK, Guo B, Arias-Garcia MA, Allen WE, Singh A, Kuksenko O, Abudayyeh OO, Gootenberg JS, Fu Z, Macrae RK, Buenrostro JD, Regev A, Zhang F. Cell. 2023 Jan 5;186(1):209-229.e26. doi: 10.1016/j.cell.2022.11.026. PubMed 36608654.
Backbone
  Vector backbone: pLX_TRC317
  Backbone manufacturer: Broad Institute Genetic Perturbation Platform
  Backbone size w/o insert (bp): 8264
  Vector type: Mammalian Expression, Lentiviral
  Selectable markers: Puromycin
Growth in bacteria
  Bacterial resistance: Ampicillin, 100 μg/mL
  Growth temperature: 37°C
  Growth strain: NEB Stable
  Copy number: High Copy
Gene/Insert
  Gene/Insert name: ZNF112
  Species: H. sapiens (human)
  Insert size (bp): 2843
  Entrez Gene: ZNF112 (a.k.a. ZFP112, ZNF228)
  Promoter: EF1a
  Cloning method: Unknown
  Sequencing primers: 5′ GGGTGGAGACTGAAGTTAGGCCAG; 3′ CACATAGCGTAAAAGGAGCAACATAG
Terms and licenses: Academic/Nonprofit Terms; Industry Terms: Not Available to Industry
Depositor comments: NM_001083335,ENST00000337401 . The transcription factor ORF portion of this plasmid was synthesized by Genewiz. Please test multiple small colonies in case of plasmid recombination. To make this collection available in a timely manner, a portion of this collection was not fully sequenced by Addgene. If an Addgene verified full plasmid sequence is not available, please contact us prior to placing an order to request the full sequence.
How to cite: TFORF0321 was a gift from Feng Zhang (Addgene plasmid # 143393 ; http://n2t.net/addgene:143393 ; RRID:Addgene_143393)
