[The description below was written by a language model from this plasmid's Addgene catalogue record and pLannotate feature annotations shown in this document.]
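Description:
TFORF0321 is a lentiviral mammalian expression plasmid built on the pLX_TRC317 backbone from the Broad Institute Genetic Perturbation Platform. It carries the human zinc finger gene ZNF112 (also known as ZFP112 or ZNF228) as a synthesized open reading frame. It belongs to a barcoded transcription factor ORF collection in which each clone has a unique 24-bp barcode, so that the overexpressed factor can be identified in pooled screens, such as directed differentiation screens. In bacteria the plasmid replicates from a high-copy ColE1/pUC-type origin and is selected with ampicillin through the β-lactamase gene. An f1 origin and remnants of a lacZα/lac promoter region flanked by T7 and T3 promoters are also present in the backbone.

The viral portion has a third-generation-style layout. An RSV promoter drives a truncated HIV-1 5' LTR, followed by the Ψ packaging signal with a gag fragment, the Rev response element for Rev-dependent export of genomic RNA, and a cPPT/CTS. The transfer cassette ends in a self-inactivating ΔU3 3' LTR with a downstream SV40 polyadenylation signal. Two expression units lie between the LTRs. An SV40 early promoter/origin region drives puromycin N-acetyltransferase for selecting transduced cells, and a full EF-1α promoter drives the ZNF112 ORF. A WPRE downstream enhances transcript stability and expression.

The automated annotation matches only two fragments of the ZNF112 coding region to the reference protein, although the interval between the promoter and the WPRE is consistent with the stated insert size. The barcode itself is not annotated in the feature table. The depositor notes that the plasmid can recombine, as is typical of repeat-bearing lentiviral vectors.
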