Features (pLannotate 1.2.2; 32 found; start..end, strand, type, name):
      5..231     +  promoter       RSV promoter: Rous sarcoma virus enhancer/promoter
    232..412     +  LTR            5' LTR (truncated): truncated 5' long terminal repeat (LTR) from HIV-1
    459..584     +  misc_feature   HIV-1 Ψ: packaging signal of human immunodeficiency virus type 1
    568..931     +  CDS            HIV-1 gag (fragment): gag protein from human immunodeficiency virus 1; gag
   1077..1310    +  misc_feature   RRE: The Rev response element (RRE) of HIV-1 allows for Rev-dependent mRNA export from the nucleus to the cytoplasm.
   1687..1713    +  CDS            Rev (fragment): human immunodeficiency virus 1 (HIV-1) Rev protein; rev; enhances nuclear export of unspliced and incompletely spliced viral mRNAs
   1720..1743    +  promoter       SV40 promoter (fragment): SV40 early promoter
   1744..1815    +  promoter       SV40 promoter (fragment): SV40 enhancer and early promoter
   1839..1974    +  rep_origin     SV40 ori: SV40 origin of replication
   2020..2616    +  CDS            PuroR (fragment): puromycin N-acetyltransferase; pac from Streptomyces; confers resistance to puromycin
   2665..2782    +  misc_feature   cPPT/CTS: central polypurine tract and central termination sequence of HIV-1
   2847..2913    +  CDS            small t antigen (fragment): SV40 (simian virus 40) small t antigen
   2920..4098    +  promoter       EF-1α promoter: strong constitutive promoter for human elongation factor EF-1α
   4115..5152    +  CDS            ZNF112 (fragment): ZN112_HUMAN - Also known as ZFP112, ZNF228. Experimental evidence at protein level: Swiss-Prot protein existence level 1. May be involved in transcriptional regulation. From Homo sapiens (Human).
   5609..5710    +  CDS            ZNF112 (fragment): ZN112_HUMAN - Also known as ZFP112, ZNF228. Experimental evidence at protein level: Swiss-Prot protein existence level 1. May be involved in transcriptional regulation. From Homo sapiens (Human).
   6869..6922    +  promoter       U6 promoter (fragment): RNA polymerase III promoter for human U6 snRNA
   6964..7552    +  misc_feature   WPRE: woodchuck hepatitis virus posttranscriptional regulatory element
   7603..7622    +  misc_feature   cPPT/CTS (fragment): central polypurine tract and central termination sequence of HIV-1
   7624..7857    +  LTR            3' LTR (ΔU3): self-inactivating 3' long terminal repeat (LTR) from HIV-1
   7935..8056    +  polyA_signal   SV40 poly(A) signal: SV40 polyadenylation signal
   8096..8231    +  rep_origin     SV40 ori: SV40 origin of replication
   8252..8270    -  promoter       T7 promoter: promoter for bacteriophage T7 RNA polymerase
   8278..8433    +  CDS            lacZα (fragment): LacZα fragment of β-galactosidase; lacZ fragment
   8438..8866    +  rep_origin     f1 ori (sequence partly withheld): f1 bacteriophage origin of replication; arrow indicates direction of (+) strand synthesis
   8919..9023    +  promoter       AmpR promoter: bla
   9024..9884    +  CDS            AmpR: β-lactamase; bla; confers resistance to ampicillin, carbenicillin, and related antibiotics
  10055..10643   +  rep_origin     ori: high-copy-number ColE1/pMB1/pBR322/pUC origin of replication
  10826..10918   +  CDS            lacI (fragment): lac repressor; lacI; The lac repressor binds to the lac operator to inhibit transcription in E. coli. This inhibition can be relieved by adding lactose or isopropyl-β-D-thiogalactopyranoside (IPTG).
  10931..10952   +  protein_bind   CAP binding site: CAP binding activates transcription in the presence of cAMP. E. coli catabolite activator protein
  10967..10997   +  promoter       lac promoter: promoter for the E. coli lac operon
  11001..11023   +  protein_bind   lac operator (fragment): The lac repressor binds to the lac operator to inhibit transcription in E. coli. This inhibition can be relieved by adding lactose or isopropyl-β-D-thiogalactopyranoside (IPTG). lac repressor encoded by lacI
  11066..11084   +  promoter       T3 promoter: promoter for bacteriophage T3 RNA polymerase
>Addgene plasmid #143393 | TFORF0321 | addgene full sequence | sequence record 397912 | Addgene NGS Result
TTAATGTAGTCTTATGCAATACTCTTGTAGTCTTGCAACATGGTAACGATGAGTTAGCAACATGCCTTAC
AAGGAGAGAAAAAGCACCGTGCATGCCGATTGGTGGAAGTAAGGTGGTACGATCGTGCCTTATTAGGAAG
GCAACAGACGGGTCTGACATGGATTGGACGAACCACTGAATTGCCGCATTGCAGAGATATTGTATTTAAG
TGCCTAGCTCGATACATAAACGGGTCTCTCTGGTTAGACCAGATCTGAGCCTGGGAGCTCTCTGGCTAAC
TAGGGAACCCACTGCTTAAGCCTCAATAAAGCTTGCCTTGAGTGCTTCAAGTAGTGTGTGCCCGTCTGTT
GTGTGACTCTGGTAACTAGAGATCCCTCAGACCCTTTTAGTCAGTGTGGAAAATCTCTAGCAGTGGCGCC
CGAACAGGGACTTGAAAGCGAAAGGGAAACCAGAGGAGCTCTCTCGACGCAGGACTCGGCTTGCTGAAGC
GCGCACGGCAAGAGGCGAGGGGCGGCGACTGGTGAGTACGCCAAAAATTTTGACTAGCGGAGGCTAGAAG
GAGAGAGATGGGTGCGAGAGCGTCAGTATTAAGCGGGGGAGAATTAGATCGCGATGGGAAAAAATTCGGT
TAAGGCCAGGGGGAAAGAAAAAATATAAATTAAAACATATAGTATGGGCAAGCAGGGAGCTAGAACGATT
CGCAGTTAATCCTGGCCTGTTAGAAACATCAGAAGGCTGTAGACAAATACTGGGACAGCTACAACCATCC
CTTCAGACAGGATCAGAAGAACTTAGATCATTATATAATACAGTAGCAACCCTCTATTGTGTGCATCAAA
GGATAGAGATAAAAGACACCAAGGAAGCTTTAGACAAGATAGAGGAAGAGCAAAACAAAAGTAAGACCAC
CGCACAGCAAGCGGCCGCTGATCTTCAGACCTGGAGGAGGAGATATGAGGGACAATTGGAGAAGTGAATT
ATATAAATATAAAGTAGTAAAAATTGAACCATTAGGAGTAGCACCCACCAAGGCAAAGAGAAGAGTGGTG
CAGAGAGAAAAAAGAGCAGTGGGAATAGGAGCTTTGTTCCTTGGGTTCTTGGGAGCAGCAGGAAGCACTA
TGGGCGCAGCGTCAATGACGCTGACGGTACAGGCCAGACAATTATTGTCTGGTATAGTGCAGCAGCAGAA
CAATTTGCTGAGGGCTATTGAGGCGCAACAGCATCTGTTGCAACTCACAGTCTGGGGCATCAAGCAGCTC
CAGGCAAGAATCCTGGCTGTGGAAAGATACCTAAAGGATCAACAGCTCCTGGGGATTTGGGGTTGCTCTG
GAAAACTCATTTGCACCACTGCTGTGCCTTGGAATGCTAGTTGGAGTAATAAATCTCTGGAACAGATTTG
GAATCACACGACCTGGATGGAGTGGGACAGAGAAATTAACAATTACACAAGCTTAATACACTCCTTAATT
GAAGAATCGCAAAACCAGCAAGAAAAGAATGAACAAGAATTATTGGAATTAGATAAATGGGCAAGTTTGT
GGAATTGGTTTAACATAACAAATTGGCTGTGGTATATAAAATTATTCATAATGATAGTAGGAGGCTTGGT
AGGTTTAAGAATAGTTTTTGCTGTACTTTCTATAGTGAATAGAGTTAGGCAGGGATATTCACCATTATCG
TTTCAGACCCACCTCCCAACCCCGAGGGGACCCATGCATTGCATCTCAATTAGTCAGCAACCAGGTGTGG
AAAGTCCCCAGGCTCCCCAGCAGGCAGAAGTATGCAAAGCATGCGTCTCAATTAGTCAGCAACCATAGTC
CCGCCCCTAACTCCGCCCATCCCGCCCCTAACTCCGCCCAGTTCCGCCCATTCTCCGCCCCATGGCTGAC
TAATTTTTTTTATTTATGCAGAGGCCGAGGCCGCCTCGGCCTCTGAGCTATTCCAGAAGTAGTGAGGAGG
CTTTTTTGGAGGCCTAGGCTTTTGCAAAAAGCTTTCTAGAGGTACCACCGGAGCTTACCATGACCGAGTA
CAAGCCCACGGTGCGCCTCGCCACCCGCGACGACGTCCCCAGGGCCGTACGCACCCTCGCCGCCGCGTTC
GCCGACTACCCCGCCACGCGCCACACCGTCGATCCGGACCGCCACATCGAGCGGGTCACCGAGCTGCAAG
AACTCTTCCTCACGCGCGTCGGGCTCGACATCGGCAAGGTGTGGGTCGCGGACGACGGCGCCGCCGTGGC
GGTCTGGACCACGCCGGAGAGCGTCGAAGCGGGGGCGGTGTTCGCCGAGATCGGCCCGCGCATGGCCGAG
TTGAGCGGTTCCCGGCTGGCCGCGCAGCAACAGATGGAAGGCCTCCTGGCGCCGCACCGGCCCAAGGAGC
CCGCGTGGTTCCTGGCCACCGTCGGCGTCTCGCCCGACCACCAGGGCAAGGGTCTGGGCAGCGCCGTCGT
GCTCCCCGGAGTGGAGGCGGCCGAGCGCGCCGGGGTGCCCGCCTTCCTGGAGACCTCCGCGCCCCGCAAC
CTCCCCTTCTACGAGCGGCTCGGCTTCACCGTCACCGCCGACGTCGAGGTGCCCGAAGGACCGCGCACCT
GGTGCATGACCCGCAAGCCCGGTGCCAGTTAACGAATTCTAGATCTTGAGACAAATGGCAGTATTCATCC
ACAATTTTAAAAGAAAAGGGGGGATTGGGGGGTACAGTGCAGGGGAAAGAATAGTAGACATAATAGCAAC
AGACATACAAACTAAAGAATTACAAAAACAAATTACAAAAATTCAAAATTTTCGGGTTTATTACAGGGAC
AGCAGAGATCCACTTTGGCGCCGGCTCGAGGCCTGCAGGTGCAAAGATGGATAAAGTTTTAAACAGAGAG
GAATCTTTGCAGCTAATGGACCTTCTAGGTCTTGAAAGGAGTGGGAATTGGCTCCGGTGCCCGTCAGTGG
GCAGAGCGCACATCGCCCACAGTCCCCGAGAAGTTGGGGGGAGGGGTCGGCAATTGAACCGGTGCCTAGA
GAAGGTGGCGCGGGGTAAACTGGGAAAGTGATGTCGTGTACTGGCTCCGCCTTTTTCCCGAGGGTGGGGG
AGAACCGTATATAAGTGCAGTAGTCGCCGTGAACGTTCTTTTTCGCAACGGGTTTGCCGCCAGAACACAG
GTAAGTGCCGTGTGTGGTTCCCGCGGGCCTGGCCTCTTTACGGGTTATGGCCCTTGCGTGCCTTGAATTA
CTTCCACCTGGCTGCAGTACGTGATTCTTGATCCCGAGCTTCGGGTTGGAAGTGGGTGGGAGAGTTCGAG
GCCTTGCGCTTAAGGAGCCCCTTCGCCTCGTGCTTGAGTTGAGGCCTGGCCTGGGCGCTGGGGCCGCCGC
GTGCGAATCTGGTGGCACCTTCGCGCCTGTCTCGCTGCTTTCGATAAGTCTCTAGCCATTTAAAATTTTT
GATGACCTGCTGCGACGCTTTTTTTCTGGCAAGATAGTCTTGTAAATGCGGGCCAAGATCTGCACACTGG
TATTTCGGTTTTTGGGGCCGCGGGCGGCGACGGGGCCCGTGCGTCCCAGCGCACATGTTCGGCGAGGCGG
GGCCTGCGAGCGCGGCCACCGAGAATCGGACGGGGGTAGTCTCAAGCTGGCCGGCCTGCTCTGGTGCCTG
GCCTCGCGCCGCCGTGTATCGCCCCGCCCTGGGCGGCAAGGCTGGCCCGGTCGGCACCAGTTGCGTGAGC
GGAAAGATGGCCGCTTCCCGGCCCTGCTGCAGGGAGCTCAAAATGGAGGACGCGGCGCTCGGGAGAGCGG
GCGGGTGAGTCACCCACACAAAGGAAAAGGGCCTTTCCGTCCTCAGCCGTCGCTTCATGTGACTCCACGG
AGTACCGGGCGCCGTCCAGGCACCTCGATTAGTTCTCGAGCTTTTGGAGTACGTCGTCTTTAGGTTGGGG
GGAGGGGTTTTATGCGATGGAGTTTCCCCACACTGAGTGGGTGGAGACTGAAGTTAGGCCAGCTTGGCAC
TTGATGTAATTCTCCTTGGAATTTGCCCTTTTTGAGTTTGGATCTTGGTTCATTCTCAAGCCTCAGACAG
TGGTTCAAAGTTTTTTTCTTCCATTTCAGGTGTCGTGAGGCTAGCACCGCCACCATGACCAAATTCCAGG
AGATGGTGACATTCAAGGATGTTGCTGTGGTCTTCACTGAGGAGGAGCTGGGGCTGCTGGACTCTGTCCA
GAGGAAGCTGTACCGAGATGTGATGCTGGAGAACTTCAGGAACCTGCTCTTAGTAGCACATCAGCCCTTC
AAGCCAGACCTAATATCCCAGCTGGAGAGAGAAGAAAAGCTTTTGATGGTGGAGACAGAAACCCCAAGAG
ATGGATGTTCAGGAAGGAAGAATCAACAAAAGATGGAGAGTATTCAGGAAGTAACAGTAAGCTACTTTTC
CCCCAAAGAGCTTTCCTCCCGTCAGACCTGGCAACAAAGTGCAGGTGGGTTAATCAGGTGTCAAGATTTC
CTGAAAGTTTTTCAAGGGAAGAATTCTCAGTTGCAAGAACAAGGTAATTCCCTCGGCCAGGTTTGGGCAG
GAATACCAGTTCAGATTTCTGAAGATAAGAACTATATATTCACTCATATAGGGAATGGCTCCAATTATAT
AAAAAGTCAAGGGTATCCATCTTGGAGGGCACATCATTCTTGGAGGAAAATGTATCTGAAAGAGTCACAT
AATTATCAGTGTAGATGTCAGCAAATTTCCATGAAAAATCATTTCTGTAAGTGTGACAGTGTCAGTTGGC
TCTCACATCACAATGATAAACTGGAAGTACACAGAAAAGAAAACTACAGCTGCCATGACTGTGGAGAAGA
TATCATGAAGGTATCATTACTTAATCAGGAGTCAATTCAAACAGAGGAGAAGCCCTATCCATGTACTGGG
TATAGAAAAGCCTTCAGTAATGACTCCAGCTCTGAGGTTCATCAGCAGTTCCACTTGGAAGGGAAGCCCT
ATACATACAGTTCATGTGGAAAGGGCTGTAATTATAGTTCACTTCTTCATATTCATCAAAATATTGAGAG
AGAAGATGATATTGAGAATTCACATCTGAAATCCTATCAGAGAGTGCATACAGAGGAGAAACCATGCAAA
TGTGGTGAATATGGTGAGAACTTCAATCACTGTTCCCCTCTTAACACTTATGAACTTATCCACACAGGTG
AGATGTCCTATAGGCACAACATTTATGAGAAAGCCTTCAGTCATAGCTTAGACCTTAATAGTATTTTTAG
GGTCCATACTAGGGATGAACCCCATGAATATGAGGAAAATGAGAATGTCTTTAATCAGAGTTCATGTCTT
CAAGTCCATCAAAAAATCCACACTGAAGAGAAACTATACACAGATATAGAGTATGGAAAGAGTTTCATTT
GTAGTTCAAATCTTGACATTCAGCATAGGGTTCATATGGAAGAGAATTCATATAATTCTGAGGAGTGTGG
TAATGGCTTCAGTCTGGCCTCACATTTTCAGGACCTTCAGATAGTCCACACTAAGGAACAACCATATAAA
CGCTATGTGTGTAGTAACAGCTTCAGCCATAATTTATATCTTCAAGGTCATCCAAAAATTCACATTGGAG
AGAAACCACGTAAGGAGCATGGGAATGGCTTCAACTGGAGCTCAAAACTTAAAGATCATCAGAGAGTCCA
CACTGGACAGAAGCCATACAAATGCAATATATGCGGCAAAGGTTTCAATCATAGATCAGTTCTGAATGTT
CATCAGAGAGTCCACACAGGAGAGAAACCTTATAAATGCGAGGAATGTGATAAGGGATTCAGTCGGAGTT
CATATCTTCAAGCCCATCAGAGAGTCCACACTGGAGAAAAACCTTATAAATGTGAGGAATGTGGGAAGGG
GTTCAGTCGAAATTCATACCTTCAAGGCCATCAGAGAGTTCACACTGGAGAAAAACCATACAAGTGTGAG
GAGTGTGGGAAGGGCTTCAGTCGGAGTTCACACCTTCAAGGCCATCAGAGAGTCCACACTGGAGAAAAAC
CATTCAAATGTGAGGAATGTGGGAAGGGGTTCAGTTGGAGCTTTAATCTTCAAATTCATCAGAGGGTTCA
CACAGGAGAAAAACCCTATAAATGTGAAGAATGTGGTAAAGGCTTCAGTAAGGCCTCAACACTTTTGGCC
CATCAGAGGGTCCACACGGGAGAGAAGCCATACCAATGTGATGAGTGTGGTAAGAGTTTCAGTCAGAGAT
CATACCTTCAGAGTCATCAGAGTGTCCATTCTGGAGAAAGACCATATATATGTGAGGTATGTGGAAAGGG
CTTCAGTCAGAGAGCATATCTTCAAGGTCATCAGAGAGTCCACACTAGAGTGAAACCGTATAAATGTGAG
ATGTGTGGGAAGGGCTTTAGTCAGAGTTCGCGCCTTGAAGCACATCGGAGGGTTCACACAGGAGGGAAAC
CATACAAATGTGAGGTGTGTACAAAGGGTTTCAGTGAGAGTTCACGCCTTCAAGCACACCAAAGGGTTCA
TGTGGAAGGGAGACCCTATAAATGTGAACAGTGTGGTAAGGGTTTCAGTGGGTATTCAAGTCTTCAAGCC
CATCACAGAGTCCACACAGGAGAGAAACCATACAAATGTGAGGTATGTGGAAAGGGCTTCAGTCAGAGAT
CAAATCTTCAGGCTCACCAGAGAGTCCACACAGGAGAGAAACCATACAAATGTGATGCATGTGGTAAGGG
TTTCCGTTGGAGCTCAGGTCTTCTCATTCATCAAAGAGTCCATAGTAGTGATAAATTCTATAAAAGCGAA
GACTATGGTAAGGACTACCCTTCATCAGAGAATCTACACAGAAATGAAGATTCTGTTTTGTTTTAGTAAT
GAACTAGTCCGTAACTTGAAAGTATTTCGATTTCTTGGCTTTATATATCTTGTGGAAAGGACGAGGCGTG
CATCCTAGATAAATCATTACGCGTTAAGTCGACAATCAACCTCTGGATTACAAAATTTGTGAAAGATTGA
CTGGTATTCTTAACTATGTTGCTCCTTTTACGCTATGTGGATACGCTGCTTTAATGCCTTTGTATCATGC
TATTGCTTCCCGTATGGCTTTCATTTTCTCCTCCTTGTATAAATCCTGGTTGCTGTCTCTTTATGAGGAG
TTGTGGCCCGTTGTCAGGCAACGTGGCGTGGTGTGCACTGTGTTTGCTGACGCAACCCCCACTGGTTGGG
GCATTGCCACCACCTGTCAGCTCCTTTCCGGGACTTTCGCTTTCCCCCTCCCTATTGCCACGGCGGAACT
CATCGCCGCCTGCCTTGCCCGCTGCTGGACAGGGGCTCGGCTGTTGGGCACTGACAATTCCGTGGTGTTG
TCGGGGAAATCATCGTCCTTTCCTTGGCTGCTCGCCTGTGTTGCCACCTGGATTCTGCGCGGGACGTCCT
TCTGCTACGTCCCTTCGGCCCTCAATCCAGCGGACCTTCCTTCCCGCGGCCTGCTGCCGGCTCTGCGGCC
TCTTCCGCGTCTTCGCCTTCGCCCTCAGACGAGTCGGATCTCCCTTTGGGCCGCCTCCCCGCGTCGACTT
TAAGACCAATGACTTACAAGGCAGCTGTAGATCTTAGCCACTTTTTAAAAGAAAAGGGGGGACTGGAAGG
GCTAATTCACTCCCAACGAAGACAAGATCTGCTTTTTGCTTGTACTGGGTCTCTCTGGTTAGACCAGATC
TGAGCCTGGGAGCTCTCTGGCTAACTAGGGAACCCACTGCTTAAGCCTCAATAAAGCTTGCCTTGAGTGC
TTCAAGTAGTGTGTGCCCGTCTGTTGTGTGACTCTGGTAACTAGAGATCCCTCAGACCCTTTTAGTCAGT
GTGGAAAATCTCTAGCAGTACGTATAGTAGTTCATGTCATCTTATTATTCAGTATTTATAACTTGCAAAG
AAATGAATATCAGAGAGTGAGAGGAACTTGTTTATTGCAGCTTATAATGGTTACAAATAAAGCAATAGCA
TCACAAATTTCACAAATAAAGCATTTTTTTCACTGCATTCTAGTTGTGGTTTGTCCAAACTCATCAATGT
ATCTTATCATGTCTGGCTCTAGCTATCCCGCCCCTAACTCCGCCCATCCCGCCCCTAACTCCGCCCAGTT
CCGCCCATTCTCCGCCCCATGGCTGACTAATTTTTTTTATTTATGCAGAGGCCGAGGCCGCCTCGGCCTC
TGAGCTATTCCAGAAGTAGTGAGGAGGCTTTTTTGGAGGCCTAGGGACGTACCCAATTCGCCCTATAGTG
AGTCGTATTACGCGCGCTCACTGGCCGTCGTTTTACAACGTCGTGACTGGGAAAACCCTGGCGTTACCCA
ACTTAATCGCCTTGCAGCACATCCCCCTTTCGCCAGCTGGCGTAATAGCGAAGAGGCCCGCACCGATCGC
CCTTCCCAACAGTTGCGCAGCCTGAATGGCGAATGGG
[124 nt withheld, positions 8438-8561]
C
[91 nt withheld, positions 8563-8653]
A
[49 nt withheld, positions 8655-8703]
CCTTTGACGTTGGAGTCCACGTTCTTT
[37 nt withheld, positions 8731-8767]
ACCCTATCTCGGTCTATTCTTTTGATTTATAAGGGATTTTGCCGATTTCGGCCTATTGGTTAAAAAATGA
GCTGATTTAACAAAAATTTAACGCGAATTTTAACAAAATATTAACGCTTACAATTTAGGTGGCACTTTTC
GGGGAAATGTGCGCGGAACCCCTATTTGTTTATTTTTCTAAATACATTCAAATATGTATCCGCTCATGAG
ACAATAACCCTGATAAATGCTTCAATAATATTGAAAAAGGAAGAGTATGAGTATTCAACATTTCCGTGTC
GCCCTTATTCCCTTTTTTGCGGCATTTTGCCTTCCTGTTTTTGCTCACCCAGAAACGCTGGTGAAAGTAA
AAGATGCTGAAGATCAGTTGGGTGCACGAGTGGGTTACATCGAACTGGATCTCAACAGCGGTAAGATCCT
TGAGAGTTTTCGCCCCGAAGAACGTTTTCCAATGATGAGCACTTTTAAAGTTCTGCTATGTGGCGCGGTA
TTATCCCGTATTGACGCCGGGCAAGAGCAACTCGGTCGCCGCATACACTATTCTCAGAATGACTTGGTTG
AGTACTCACCAGTCACAGAAAAGCATCTTACGGATGGCATGACAGTAAGAGAATTATGCAGTGCTGCCAT
AACCATGAGTGATAACACTGCGGCCAACTTACTTCTGACAACGATCGGAGGACCGAAGGAGCTAACCGCT
TTTTTGCACAACATGGGGGATCATGTAACTCGCCTTGATCGTTGGGAACCGGAGCTGAATGAAGCCATAC
CAAACGACGAGCGTGACACCACGATGCCTGTAGCAATGGCAACAACGTTGCGCAAACTATTAACTGGCGA
ACTACTTACTCTAGCTTCCCGGCAACAATTAATAGACTGGATGGAGGCGGATAAAGTTGCAGGACCACTT
CTGCGCTCGGCCCTTCCGGCTGGCTGGTTTATTGCTGATAAATCTGGAGCCGGTGAGCGTGGGTCTCGCG
GTATCATTGCAGCACTGGGGCCAGATGGTAAGCCCTCCCGTATCGTAGTTATCTACACGACGGGGAGTCA
GGCAACTATGGATGAACGAAATAGACAGATCGCTGAGATAGGTGCCTCACTGATTAAGCATTGGTAACTG
TCAGACCAAGTTTACTCATATATACTTTAGATTGATTTAAAACTTCATTTTTAATTTAAAAGGATCTAGG
TGAAGATCCTTTTTGATAATCTCATGACCAAAATCCCTTAACGTGAGTTTTCGTTCCACTGAGCGTCAGA
CCCCGTAGAAAAGATCAAAGGATCTTCTTGAGATCCTTTTTTTCTGCGCGTAATCTGCTGCTTGCAAACA
AAAAAACCACCGCTACCAGCGGTGGTTTGTTTGCCGGATCAAGAGCTACCAACTCTTTTTCCGAAGGTAA
CTGGCTTCAGCAGAGCGCAGATACCAAATACTGTTCTTCTAGTGTAGCCGTAGTTAGGCCACCACTTCAA
GAACTCTGTAGCACCGCCTACATACCTCGCTCTGCTAATCCTGTTACCAGTGGCTGCTGCCAGTGGCGAT
AAGTCGTGTCTTACCGGGTTGGACTCAAGACGATAGTTACCGGATAAGGCGCAGCGGTCGGGCTGAACGG
GGGGTTCGTGCACACAGCCCAGCTTGGAGCGAACGACCTACACCGAACTGAGATACCTACAGCGTGAGCT
ATGAGAAAGCGCCACGCTTCCCGAAGGGAGAAAGGCGGACAGGTATCCGGTAAGCGGCAGGGTCGGAACA
GGAGAGCGCACGAGGGAGCTTCCAGGGGGAAACGCCTGGTATCTTTATAGTCCTGTCGGGTTTCGCCACC
TCTGACTTGAGCGTCGATTTTTGTGATGCTCGTCAGGGGGGCGGAGCCTATGGAAAAACGCCAGCAACGC
GGCCTTTTTACGGTTCCTGGCCTTTTGCTGGCCTTTTGCTCACATGTTCTTTCCTGCGTTATCCCCTGAT
TCTGTGGATAACCGTATTACCGCCTTTGAGTGAGCTGATACCGCTCGCCGCAGCCGAACGACCGAGCGCA
GCGAGTCAGTGAGCGAGGAAGCGGAAGAGCGCCCAATACGCAAACCGCCTCTCCCCGCGCGTTGGCCGAT
TCATTAATGCAGCTGGCACGACAGGTTTCCCGACTGGAAAGCGGGCAGTGAGCGCAACGCAATTAATGTG
AGTTAGCTCACTCATTAGGCACCCCAGGCTTTACACTTTATGCTTCCGGCTCGTATGTTGTGTGGAATTG
TGAGCGGATAACAATTTCACACAGGAAACAGCTATGACCATGATTACGCCAAGCGCGCAATTAACCCTCA
CTAAAGGGAACAAAAGCTGGAGCTGCAAGC
