>Addgene plasmid #143393 | TFORF0321 | depositor partial sequence | sequence record 282317 | Insert
ACCGCCACCATGACCAAATTCCAGGAGATGGTGACATTCAAGGATGTTGCTGTGGTCTTCACTGAGGAGG
AGCTGGGGCTGCTGGACTCTGTCCAGAGGAAGCTGTACCGAGATGTGATGCTGGAGAACTTCAGGAACCT
GCTCTTAGTAGCACATCAGCCCTTCAAGCCAGACCTAATATCCCAGCTGGAGAGAGAAGAAAAGCTTTTG
ATGGTGGAGACAGAAACCCCAAGAGATGGATGTTCAGGAAGGAAGAATCAACAAAAGATGGAGAGTATTC
AGGAAGTAACAGTAAGCTACTTTTCCCCCAAAGAGCTTTCCTCCCGTCAGACCTGGCAACAAAGTGCAGG
TGGGTTAATCAGGTGTCAAGATTTCCTGAAAGTTTTTCAAGGGAAGAATTCTCAGTTGCAAGAACAAGGT
AATTCCCTCGGCCAGGTTTGGGCAGGAATACCAGTTCAGATTTCTGAAGATAAGAACTATATATTCACTC
ATATAGGGAATGGCTCCAATTATATAAAAAGTCAAGGGTATCCATCTTGGAGGGCACATCATTCTTGGAG
GAAAATGTATCTGAAAGAGTCACATAATTATCAGTGTAGATGTCAGCAAATTTCCATGAAAAATCATTTC
TGTAAGTGTGACAGTGTCAGTTGGCTCTCACATCACAATGATAAACTGGAAGTACACAGAAAAGAAAACT
ACAGCTGCCATGACTGTGGAGAAGATATCATGAAGGTATCATTACTTAATCAGGAGTCAATTCAAACAGA
GGAGAAGCCCTATCCATGTACTGGGTATAGAAAAGCCTTCAGTAATGACTCCAGCTCTGAGGTTCATCAG
CAGTTCCACTTGGAAGGGAAGCCCTATACATACAGTTCATGTGGAAAGGGCTGTAATTATAGTTCACTTC
TTCATATTCATCAAAATATTGAGAGAGAAGATGATATTGAGAATTCACATCTGAAATCCTATCAGAGAGT
GCATACAGAGGAGAAACCATGCAAATGTGGTGAATATGGTGAGAACTTCAATCACTGTTCCCCTCTTAAC
ACTTATGAACTTATCCACACAGGTGAGATGTCCTATAGGCACAACATTTATGAGAAAGCCTTCAGTCATA
GCTTAGACCTTAATAGTATTTTTAGGGTCCATACTAGGGATGAACCCCATGAATATGAGGAAAATGAGAA
TGTCTTTAATCAGAGTTCATGTCTTCAAGTCCATCAAAAAATCCACACTGAAGAGAAACTATACACAGAT
ATAGAGTATGGAAAGAGTTTCATTTGTAGTTCAAATCTTGACATTCAGCATAGGGTTCATATGGAAGAGA
ATTCATATAATTCTGAGGAGTGTGGTAATGGCTTCAGTCTGGCCTCACATTTTCAGGACCTTCAGATAGT
CCACACTAAGGAACAACCATATAAACGCTATGTGTGTAGTAACAGCTTCAGCCATAATTTATATCTTCAA
GGTCATCCAAAAATTCACATTGGAGAGAAACCACGTAAGGAGCATGGGAATGGCTTCAACTGGAGCTCAA
AACTTAAAGATCATCAGAGAGTCCACACTGGACAGAAGCCATACAAATGCAATATATGCGGCAAAGGTTT
CAATCATAGATCAGTTCTGAATGTTCATCAGAGAGTCCACACAGGAGAGAAACCTTATAAATGCGAGGAA
TGTGATAAGGGATTCAGTCGGAGTTCATATCTTCAAGCCCATCAGAGAGTCCACACTGGAGAAAAACCTT
ATAAATGTGAGGAATGTGGGAAGGGGTTCAGTCGAAATTCATACCTTCAAGGCCATCAGAGAGTTCACAC
TGGAGAAAAACCATACAAGTGTGAGGAGTGTGGGAAGGGCTTCAGTCGGAGTTCACACCTTCAAGGCCAT
CAGAGAGTCCACACTGGAGAAAAACCATTCAAATGTGAGGAATGTGGGAAGGGGTTCAGTTGGAGCTTTA
ATCTTCAAATTCATCAGAGGGTTCACACAGGAGAAAAACCCTATAAATGTGAAGAATGTGGTAAAGGCTT
CAGTAAGGCCTCAACACTTTTGGCCCATCAGAGGGTCCACACGGGAGAGAAGCCATACCAATGTGATGAG
TGTGGTAAGAGTTTCAGTCAGAGATCATACCTTCAGAGTCATCAGAGTGTCCATTCTGGAGAAAGACCAT
ATATATGTGAGGTATGTGGAAAGGGCTTCAGTCAGAGAGCATATCTTCAAGGTCATCAGAGAGTCCACAC
TAGAGTGAAACCGTATAAATGTGAGATGTGTGGGAAGGGCTTTAGTCAGAGTTCGCGCCTTGAAGCACAT
CGGAGGGTTCACACAGGAGGGAAACCATACAAATGTGAGGTGTGTACAAAGGGTTTCAGTGAGAGTTCAC
GCCTTCAAGCACACCAAAGGGTTCATGTGGAAGGGAGACCCTATAAATGTGAACAGTGTGGTAAGGGTTT
CAGTGGGTATTCAAGTCTTCAAGCCCATCACAGAGTCCACACAGGAGAGAAACCATACAAATGTGAGGTA
TGTGGAAAGGGCTTCAGTCAGAGATCAAATCTTCAGGCTCACCAGAGAGTCCACACAGGAGAGAAACCAT
ACAAATGTGATGCATGTGGTAAGGGTTTCCGTTGGAGCTCAGGTCTTCTCATTCATCAAAGAGTCCATAG
TAGTGATAAATTCTATAAAAGCGAAGACTATGGTAAGGACTACCCTTCATCAGAGAATCTACACAGAAAT
GAAGATTCTGTTTTGTTTTAGTAATGAACTAGTCCGTAACTTGAAAGTATTTCGATTTCTTGGCTTTATA
TATCTTGTGGAAAGGACGAGGCGTGCATCCTAGATAAATCATT
