>Addgene plasmid #143393 | TFORF0321 | depositor partial sequence | sequence record 282318 | Barcode
GGCGTGCATCCTAGATAAATCATT
